Addgene plasmid #48119: pSPVpr-hp
Purpose: Shuttle vector E. coli/B.meg.; encoding the signal peptide for protein secretion of the Bacillus megaterium protein Vpr under control of the xylose inducible promoter
Depositing lab: Dieter Jahn. Depositing organization: Technische Universitaet Braunschweig. Publication: High-yield intra- and extracellular protein production using Bacillus megaterium. Stammen S, Muller BK, Korneli C, Biedendieck R, Gamer M, Franco-Lara E, Jahn D. Appl Environ Microbiol. 2010 Jun;76(12):4037-46. doi: 10.1128/AEM.00431-10. Epub 2010 Apr 30. PubMed 20435764.
Backbone
  Vector backbone: pMM1520
  Backbone manufacturer: Malten et al., 2005
  Vector type: Bacterial Expression, Synthetic Biology
Growth in bacteria
  Bacterial resistance: Ampicillin, 100 μg/mL
  Growth temperature: 37°C
  Growth strain: DH10B
  Growth instructions: For Bacillus megaterium: Tetracycline and 37 °C
  Copy number: Unknown
Gene/Insert
  Gene/Insert name: signal peptide of Vpr
Terms and licenses: Academic/Nonprofit Terms; Industry Terms: Not Available to Industry
How to cite: pSPVpr-hp was a gift from Dieter Jahn (Addgene plasmid # 48119 ; http://n2t.net/addgene:48119 ; RRID:Addgene_48119)
