[The description below was written by a language model from this plasmid's Addgene catalogue record and pLannotate feature annotations shown in this document.]
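Description:
pSPVpr-hp is an Escherichia coli/Bacillus megaterium shuttle vector built on the pMM1520 backbone and designed for secreted production of recombinant proteins in B. megaterium. For cloning and propagation in E. coli it carries a high-copy ColE1/pUC-type origin and a β-lactamase gene with its own promoter, giving ampicillin selection. For the Gram-positive host it carries a RepB replication protein gene, a fragment of a pre/mob gene left over from the parental Gram-positive plasmid, and a tetL-type tetracycline efflux gene with its short leader peptide reading frame, which provides tetracycline selection in B. megaterium.

The expression module is based on the xylose regulatory system. The plasmid encodes the XylR repressor, which keeps the xylose-inducible promoter silent until xylose is added. According to the catalogue entry, this promoter drives a coding sequence for the signal peptide of the B. megaterium protein Vpr. A gene of interest fused in frame behind the signal peptide should therefore be directed into the secretion pathway and exported to the culture medium. Neither the promoter nor the signal peptide was picked up in the automated feature table, so their exact positions are not recorded, but they presumably lie in the unannotated region between xylR and the E. coli origin. That same region contains a short polyhistidine tag coding sequence on the forward strand, which suggests that inserted proteins can be His-tagged for affinity purification. The record does not specify the cloning sites or the tag's position relative to an insert. No cargo gene is present, so the plasmid serves as an empty secretion vector for testing the Vpr leader in extracellular protein production.
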