Features (pLannotate 1.2.2; 9 found; start..end, strand, type, name):
     77..937     -  CDS            AmpR: β-lactamase; bla; confers resistance to ampicillin, carbenicillin, and related antibiotics
    938..1042    -  promoter       AmpR promoter: bla
   1206..2582    -  CDS            TcR: tetracycline efflux protein; Bacillus subtilis tetL; confers resistance to tetracycline
   2619..2678    -  CDS            tetL: LPTR_BACCE - Protein predicted: Swiss-Prot protein existence level 4. From Bacillus cereus.
   2782..3786    -  CDS            repB: RepB replication protein; repB; from Enterococcus faecalis plasmid pAMα1 AAN03827.1 22652809.0
   4013..4198    -  CDS            pre (fragment): PRE2_STAAM - Also known as mob. Protein inferred from homology: Swiss-Prot protein existence level 3. The interaction of the RSA site and the PRE protein may not only serves a function in plasmid maintenance, but may also contributes to the distribution of small antibiotic resistance plasmids among Gram- positive bacteria. From Staphylococcus aureus (strain Mu50 / ATCC 700699).
   4255..5391    -  CDS            xylR: XYLR_BACPZ - Protein inferred from homology: Swiss-Prot protein existence level 3. Transcriptional repressor of xylose-utilizing enzymes. From Bacillus subtilis subsp. spizizenii (strain ATCC 23059 / NRRL B-14472 / W23).
   5785..5802    +  CDS            7xHis (fragment): 6xHis affinity tag
   5943..6531    -  rep_origin     ori: high-copy-number ColE1/pMB1/pBR322/pUC origin of replication
>Addgene plasmid #48119 | pSPVpr-hp | depositor full sequence | sequence record 69945 | pSPVpr-hp sequence 6625 bps
TCACCTAGATCCTTTTAAATTAAAAATGAAGTTTTAAATCAATCTAAAGTATATATGAGTAAACTTGGTC
TGACAGTTACCAATGCTTAATCAGTGAGGCACCTATCTCAGCGATCTGTCTATTTCGTTCATCCATAGTT
GCCTGACTCCCCGTCGTGTAGATAACTACGATACGGGAGGGCTTACCATCTGGCCCCAGTGCTGCAATGA
TACCGCGAGACCCACGCTCACCGGCTCCAGATTTATCAGCAATAAACCAGCCAGCCGGAAGGGCCGAGCG
CAGAAGTGGTCCTGCAACTTTATCCGCCTCCATCCAGTCTATTAATTGTTGCCGGGAAGCTAGAGTAAGT
AGTTCGCCAGTTAATAGTTTGCGCAACGTTGTTGCCATTGCTGCAGGCATCGTGGTGTCACGCTCGTCGT
TTGGTATGGCTTCATTCAGCTCCGGTTCCCAACGATCAAGGCGAGTTACATGATCCCCCATGTTGTGCAA
AAAAGCGGTTAGCTCCTTCGGTCCTCCGATCGTTGTCAGAAGTAAGTTGGCCGCAGTGTTATCACTCATG
GTTATGGCAGCACTGCATAATTCTCTTACTGTCATGCCATCCGTAAGATGCTTTTCTGTGACTGGTGAGT
ACTCAACCAAGTCATTCTGAGAATAGTGTATGCGGCGACCGAGTTGCTCTTGCCCGGCGTCAACACGGGA
TAATACCGCGCCACATAGCAGAACTTTAAAAGTGCTCATCATTGGAAAACGTTCTTCGGGGCGAAAACTC
TCAAGGATCTTACCGCTGTTGAGATCCAGTTCGATGTAACCCACTCGTGCACCCAACTGATCTTCAGCAT
CTTTTACTTTCACCAGCGTTTCTGGGTGAGCAAAAACAGGAAGGCAAAATGCCGCAAAAAAGGGAATAAG
GGCGACACGGAAATGTTGAATACTCATACTCTTCCTTTTTCAATATTATTGAAGCATTTATCAGGGTTAT
TGTCTCATGAGCGGATACATATTTGAATGTATTTAGAAAAATAAACAAATAGGGGTTCCGCGCACATTTC
CCCGAAAAGTGCCACCTGACGTCTAAGAAACCATTATTATCATGACATTAACCTATAAAAATAGGCGTAT
CACGAGGCCCTTTCGTCTTCAAGAATTCCTGTTATAAAAAAAGGATCAATTTTGAACTCTCTCCCAAAGT
TGATCCCTTAACGATTTAGAAATCCCTTTGAGAATGTTTATATACATTCAAGGTAACCAGCCAACTAATG
ACAATGATTCCTGAAAAAAGTAATAACAAATTACTATACAGATAAGTTGACTGATCAACTTCCATAGGTA
ACAACCTTTGATCAAGTAAGGGTATGGATAATAAACCACCTACAATTGCAATACCTGTTCCCTCTGATAA
AAAGCTGGTAAAGTTAAGCAAACTCATTCCAGCACCAGCTTCCTGCTGTTTCAAGCTACTTGAAACAATT
GTTGATATAACTGTTTTGGTGAACGAAAGCCCACCTAAAACAAATACGATTATAATTGTCATGAACCATG
ATGTTGTTTCTAAAAGAAAGGAAGCAGTTAAAAAGCTAACAGAAAGAAATGTAACTCCGATGTTTAACAC
GTATAAAGGACCTCTTCTATCAACAAGTATCCCACCAATGTAGCCGAAAATAATGACACTCATTGTTCCA
GGGAAAATAATTACACTTCCGATTTCGGCAGTACTTAGCTGGTGAACATCTTTCATCATATAAGGAACCA
TAGAGACAAACCCTGCTACTGTTCCAAATATAATTCCCCCACAAAGAACTCCAATCATAAAAGGTATATT
TTTCCCTAATCCGGGATCAACAAAAGGATCTGTTACTTTCCTGATATGTTTTACAAATATCAGGAATGAC
AGCACGCTAACGATAAGAAAAGAAATGCTATATGATGTTGTAAACAACATAAAAAATACAATGCCTACAG
ACATTAGTATAATTCCTTTGATATCAAAATGACCTTTTATCCTTACTTCTTTCTTTAATAATTTCATAAG
AAACGGAACAGTGATAATTGTTATCATAGGAATGAGTAGAAGATAGGACCAATGAATATAATGGGCTATC
ATTCCACCAATCGCTGGACCGACTCCTTCTCCCATGGCTACTATCGATCCAATAAGACCAAATGCTTTAC
CCCTATTTTCCTTTGGAATATAGCGCGCAACTACAACCATTACGAGTGCTGGAAATGCAGCTGCACCAGC
CCCTTGAATAAAACGAGCCATAATAAGTAAGGAAAAGAAAGAATGGCCAACAAACCCAATTACCGACCCG
AAACAATTTATTATAATTCCAAATAGGAGTAACCTTTTGATGCCTAATTGATCAGATAGCTTTCCATATA
CAGCTGTTCCAATGGAAAAGGTTAACATAAAGGCTGTGTTCACCCAGTTTGTACTCGCAGGTGGTTTATT
AAAATCATTTGCAATATCAGGTAATGAGACGTTCAAAACCATTTCATTTAATACGCTAAAAAAAGATAAA
ATGCAAAGCCAAATTAAAATTTGGTTGTGTCGTAAATTCGATTGTGAATAGGATGTATTCACATTTCACC
CTCCAATAATGAGGGCAGACGTAGTTTATAGGGTTAATGATACGCTTCCCTCTTTTAATTGAACCCTGTT
ACATTCATTACACTTCATAATTAATTCCTCCTAAACTTGATTAAAACATTTTACCACATATAAACTAAGT
TTTAAATTCAGTATTTCATCACTTATACAACAATATGGCCCGTTTGTTGAACTACTCTTTAATAAAATAA
TTTTTCCGTTCCCAATTCCACATTGCAATAATAGAAAATCCATCTTCATCGGCTTTTTCGTCATCATCTG
TATGAATCAAATCGCCTTCTTCTGTGTCATCAAGGTTTAATTTTTTATGTATTTCTTTTAACAAACCACC
ATAGGAGATTAACCTTTTACGGTGTAAACCTTCCTCCAAATCAGACAAACGTTTCAAATTCTTTTCTTCA
TCATCGGTCATAAAATCCGTATCCTTTACAGGATATTTTGCAGTTTCGTCAATTGCCGATTGTATATCCG
ATTTATATTTATTTTTCGGTCGAATCATTTGAACTTTTACATTTGGATCATAGTCTAATTTCATTGCCTT
TTTCCAAAATTGAATCCATTGTTTTTGATTCACGTAGTTTTCTGTATTCTTAAAATAAGTTGGTTCCACA
CATACCAATACATGCATGTGCTGATTATAAGAATTATCTTTATTATTTATTGTCACTTCCGTTGCACGCA
TAAAACCAACAAGATTTTTATTAATTTTTTTATATTGCATCATTCGGCGAAATCCTTGAGCCATATCTGA
CAAACTCTTATTTAATTCTTCGCCATCATAAACATTTTTAACTGTTAATGTGAGAAACAACCAACGAACT
GTTGGCTTTTGTTTAATAACTTCAGCAACAACCTTTTGTGACTGAATGCCATGTTTCATTGCTCTCCTCC
AGTTGCACATTGGACAAAGCCTGGATTTACAAAACCACACTCGATACAACTTTCTTTCGCCTGTTTCACG
ATTTTGTTTATACTCTAATATTTCAGCACAATCTTTTACTCTTTCAGCCTTTTTAAATTCAAGAATATGC
AGAAGTTCAAAGTAATCAACATTAGCGATTTTCTTTTCTCTCCATGGTCTCACTTTTCCACTTTTTGTCT
TGTCCACTAAAACCCTTGATTTTTCATCTGAATAAATGCTACTATTAGGACACATAATATTAAAAGAAAC
CCCCATCTATTTAGTTATTTGTTTGGTCACTTATAACTTTAACAGATGGGGTTTTTCTGTGCAACCAATT
TTAAGGGTTTTCAATACTTTAAAACACATACATACCAACACTTCAACGCACCTTTCAGCAACTAAAATAA
AAATGACGTTATTTCTATATGTATCAAGATAAGAAAGAACAAGTTCAAAACCATCAAAAAAAGACACCTT
TTCAGGTGCTTTTTTTATTTTATAAACTCATTCCCTGATCTCGACTTCGTTCTTTTTTTACCTCTCGGTT
ATGAGTTAGTTCAAATTCGTTCTTTTTAGGTTCTAAATCGTGTTTTTCTTGGAATTGTGCTGTTTTATCC
TTTACCTTGTCTACAAACCCCTTAAAAACGTTTTTAAAGGCTTTTAAGCCGTCTGTACGTTCCTTAAGAT
CAACAGTGATATAGTTTGCTAACCTTTGCGTTCACTTAACTAACTTATAGGGGTAACACTTAAAAAAGAA
TCAATAACGATAGAAACCGCTCCTAAAGCAGGTGCATTTTTTCCTAACGAAGAAGGCAATAGTTCACATT
TATTGTCTAAATGAGAATGGACTCTAGAAGAAACTTCGTTTTTAATCGTATTTAAAACAATGGGATGAGA
TTCAATTATATGATTTCTCAAGATAACAGCTTCTATATCAAATGTATTAAGGATATTGGTTAATCCAATT
CCGATATAAAAGCCAAAGTTTTGAAGTGCATTTAACATTTCTACATCATTTTTATTTGCGCGTTCCACAA
TCTCTTTTCGAGAAATATTCTTTTCTTCTTTAGAGAGCGAAGCCAGTAACGCTTTTTCAGAAGCATATAA
TTCCCAACAGCCTCGATTTCCACAGCTGCATTTGGGTCCATTAAAATCTATCGTCATATGACCCATTTCC
CCAGAAAAACCCTGAACACCTTTATACAATTCGTTGTTAATAACAAGTCCAGTTCCAATTCCGATATTAA
TACTGATGTAAACGATGTTTTCATAGTTTTTTGTCATACCAAATACTTTTTCACCGTATGCTCCTGCATT
AGCTTCATTTTCAACAAAAACCGGAACATTAAACTCACTCTCAATTAAAAACTGCAAATCTTTGATATTC
CAATTTAAGTTAGGCATGAAAATAATTTGCTGATGACGATCTACAAGGCCTGGAACACAAATTCCTATTC
CGACTAGACCATAAGGGGACTCAGGCATATGGGTTACAAAACCATGAATAAGTGCAAATAAAATCTCTTT
TACTTCACTAGCGGAAGAACTAGACAAGTCAGAAGTCTTCTCGAGAATAATATTTCCTTCTAAGTCGGTT
AGAATTCCGTTAAGATAGTCGACTCCTATATCAATACCAATCGAGTAGCCTGCATTCTTATTAAAAACAA
GCATTACAGGTCTTCTGCCGCCTCTAGATTGCCCTGCCCCAATTTCAAAAATAAAATCTTTTTCAAGCAG
TGTATTTACTTGAGAGGAGACAGTAGACTTGTTTAATCCTGTAATCTCAGAGAGAGTTGCCCTGGAGACA
GGGGAGTTCTTCAAAATTTCATCTAATATTAATTTTTGATTCATTTTTTTTACTAAAGCTTGATCTGCAA
TTTGAATAATAACCACTCCTTTGTTTATCCACCGAACTAAGTTGGTGTTTTTTGAAGCTTGAATTAGATA
TTTAAAAGTATCATATCTAATATTATAACTAAATTTTCTAAAAAAAACATTGACATAAACATTTAATTAA
TATATGATGAGATAAAGTTAGTTTATTGGATAAACAAACTAACTCAATTAAGATAGTTGATGGATAAACT
TGTTCACTTAAATCAAGGAGGTGAATGTACAATGAAAAAAGTATCAATTCGGTCTGTATTAAGTACAGTA
GCATTTTCGGTTGCTTTATCTTCTTTTGCAATGGGAGCATCCGCCAACACTAGTTCGAAGATCTCCGGAG
CTCCCGGGATCCGGTACCGGCCGCATGCCGGCCTGAGAGGATCGCATCACCATCACCATCACTAACCGGT
CCAAGAATTGGAGCCAATCAATTCTTGCGGAGAACTGTGAATGCGCAAACCAACCCTTGGCAGAACATAT
CCATCGCGTCCGCCATCTCCAGCAGCCGCACGCGGCGCATCTCGGGCCGCGTTGCTGGCGTTTTTCCATA
GGCTCCGCCCCCCTGACGAGCATCACAAAAATCGACGCTCAAGTCAGAGGTGGCGAAACCCGACAGGACT
ATAAAGATACCAGGCGTTTCCCCCTGGAAGCTCCCTCGTGCGCTCTCCTGTTCCGACCCTGCCGCTTACC
GGATACCTGTCCGCCTTTCTCCCTTCGGGAAGCGTGGCGCTTTCTCATAGCTCACGCTGTAGGTATCTCA
GTTCGGTGTAGGTCGTTCGCTCCAAGCTGGGCTGTGTGCACGAACCCCCCGTTCAGCCCGACCGCTGCGC
CTTATCCGGTAACTATCGTCTTGAGTCCAACCCGGTAAGACACGACTTATCGCCACTGGCAGCAGCCACT
GGTAACAGGATTAGCAGAGCGAGGTATGTAGGCGGTGCTACAGAGTTCTTGAAGTGGTGGCCTAACTACG
GCTACACTAGAAGGACAGTATTTGGTATCTGCGCTCTGCTGAAGCCAGTTACCTTCGGAAAAAGAGTTGG
TAGCTCTTGATCCGGCAAACAAACCACCGCTGGTAGCGGTGGTTTTTTTGTTTGCAAGCAGCAGATTACG
CGCAGAAAAAAAGGATCTCAAGAAGATCCTTTGATCTTTTCTACGGGGTCTGACGCTCAGTGGAACGAAA
ACTCACGTTAAGGGATTTTGGTCATGAGATTATCAAAAAGGATCT
