>Addgene plasmid #48119 | pSPVpr-hp | addgene partial sequence | sequence record 72384 | pBR322ori-F 5'-GGGAAACGCCTGGTATCTTT-3'
CTCTGACTTGAGCGTCGATTTTTGTGATGCTCGTCAGGGGGGCGGAGCCTATGGAAAAACGCCAGCAACG
CGGCCCGAGATGCGCCGCGTGCGGCTGCTGGAGATGGCGGACGCGATGGATATGTTCTGCCAAGGGTTGG
TTTGCGCATTCACAGTTCTCCGCAAGAATTGATTGGCTCCAATTCTTGGACCGGTTAGTGATGGTGATGG
TGATGCGATCCTCTCAGGCCGGCATGCGGCCGGTACCGGATCCCGGGAGCTCCGGAGATCTTCGAACTAG
TGTTGGCGGATGCTCCCATTGCAAAAGAAGATAAAGCAACCGAAAATGCTACTGTACTTAATACAGACCG
AATTGATACTTTTTTCATTGTACATTCACCTCCTTGATTTAAGTGAACAAGTTTATCCATCAACTATCTT
AATTGAGTTAGTTTGTTTATCCAATAAACTAACTTTATCTCATCATATATTAATTAAATGTTTATGTCAA
TGTTTTTTTTAGAAAATTTAGTTATAATATTAGATATGATACTTTTAAATATCTAATTCAAGCTTCAAAA
AACACCAACTTAGTTCGGTGGATAAACAAAGGAGTGGTTATTATTCAAATTGCAGATCAAGCTTTAGTAA
AAAAAATGAATCAAAAATTAATATTAGATGAAATTTTGAAGAACTCCCCTGTCTCCAGGGCAACTCTCTC
TGAGATTACAGGATTAAACAAGTCTACTGTCTCCTCTCAAGTAAATACACTGCTTGAAAAAGATTTTATT
TTTGAAATTGGGGCAGGGCAATCTAGAGGCGGCAGAAGACCTGTAATGCTTGTTTTTAATAAGAATGCAG
GCTACTCGATTGGTATTGATATAGGAGTCGACTATCTTAACGGAATTCTAACCGACTTAGAAGGAAATAT
